Addgene plasmid #203296: A*24:03:01
Purpose: Overexpress HLA allele
Depositing lab: Derin Keskin & Catherine Wu. Depositing organization: Dana-Farber Cancer Institute. Publication: A large peptidome dataset improves HLA class I epitope prediction across most of the human population. Sarkizova S, Klaeger S, Le PM, Li LW, Oliveira G, Keshishian H, Hartigan CR, Zhang W, Braun DA, Ligon KL, Bachireddy P, Zervantonakis IK, Rosenbluth JM, Ouspenskaia T, Law T, Justesen S, Stevens J, Lane WJ, Eisenhaure T, Lan Zhang G, Clauser KR, Hacohen N, Carr SA, Wu CJ, Keskin DB. Nat Biotechnol. 2020 Feb;38(2):199-209. doi: 10.1038/s41587-019-0322-9. Epub 2019 Dec 16. PubMed 31844290.
Backbone
  Vector backbone: pcDNA-3
  Vector type: Mammalian Expression
Growth in bacteria
  Bacterial resistance: Ampicillin, 100 μg/mL
  Growth temperature: 37°C
  Growth strain: NEB Stable
  Copy number: High Copy
Gene/Insert
  Gene/Insert name: A*24:03:01
  Species: H. sapiens (human)
  Entrez Gene: HLA-A (a.k.a. HLAA)
  Cloning method: Restriction Enzyme; 5′ cloning site BamHI (unknown if destroyed); 3′ cloning site EcoRI (unknown if destroyed)
  Sequencing primers: 5′ unknown
Terms and licenses: Academic/Nonprofit Terms; Industry Terms: Not Available to Industry
Depositor comments: Shortname from TIGL: K65
How to cite: A*24:03:01 was a gift from Derin Keskin & Catherine Wu (Addgene plasmid # 203296 ; http://n2t.net/addgene:203296 ; RRID:Addgene_203296)
