[The description below was written by a language model from this plasmid's Addgene catalogue record and pLannotate feature annotations shown in this document.]
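Description:
A*24:03:01 is a mammalian expression plasmid built on the pcDNA-3 backbone that carries the coding sequence of the human HLA class I heavy chain allele HLA-A*24:03:01, cloned between BamHI and EcoRI sites. In the sequenced record of about 6.5 kb, the HLA-A open reading frame (roughly 1.1 kb, consistent with a full-length heavy chain) sits downstream of the human cytomegalovirus immediate-early enhancer and promoter and is followed by the bovine growth hormone polyadenylation signal, giving strong constitutive transcription in transfected mammalian cells. A T7 promoter lies between the CMV promoter and the insert and can serve for in vitro transcription or as a sequencing primer site. No epitope tag or reporter is annotated on the insert. The automated annotation text attached to the HLA-A feature refers to a different allele because it is drawn from the generic protein database entry; the allele identity comes from the catalogue fields.

For propagation in E. coli the plasmid has a high-copy ColE1/pUC-type origin and a β-lactamase gene under its own promoter for ampicillin selection, plus an f1 origin for single-stranded DNA production. A second mammalian cassette, consisting of the SV40 enhancer/early promoter driving the neomycin phosphotransferase gene with an SV40 polyadenylation signal, allows selection of stable transfectants with G418. Small annotated fragments (a truncated HIV-1 LTR piece, ble, lacI, lac promoter/operator and bom) are short backbone remnants or sequence matches rather than functional modules. The stated purpose is overexpression of a single HLA allele, and the associated publication concerns a large HLA class I peptidome dataset for improving epitope prediction.
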