Features (pLannotate 1.2.2; 20 found; start..end, strand, type, name):
     28..80      -  misc_feature   bom (fragment): basis of mobility region from pBR322
    235..614     +  enhancer       CMV enhancer: human cytomegalovirus immediate early enhancer
    615..818     +  promoter       CMV promoter: human cytomegalovirus (CMV) immediate early promoter
    814..847     +  LTR            5' LTR (truncated) (fragment): truncated 5' long terminal repeat (LTR) from HIV-1
    863..881     +  promoter       T7 promoter: promoter for bacteriophage T7 RNA polymerase
    941..2035    +  CDS            HLA-A: HLAA_HUMAN - Also known as HLAA. Experimental evidence at protein level: Swiss-Prot protein existence level 1. Allele A*74:01: Presents immunodominant HIV-1 epitopes derived from gag-pol (GQMVHQAISPR, QIYPGIKVR) and rev (RQIHSISER), carrying an aliphatic residue at position 2 and Arg anchor residue at the C-terminus. May contribute to viral load control in chronic HIV-1 infection. From Homo sapiens (Human).
   2115..2339    +  polyA_signal   bGH poly(A) signal: bovine growth hormone polyadenylation signal
   2343..2364    +  promoter       SV40 promoter (fragment): SV40 enhancer and early promoter
   2385..2813    +  rep_origin     f1 ori (sequence partly withheld): f1 bacteriophage origin of replication; arrow indicates direction of (+) strand synthesis
   2827..3156    +  promoter       SV40 promoter: SV40 enhancer and early promoter
   3223..4014    +  CDS            neo: KKA2_KLEPN - Also known as kan, nptII. Experimental evidence at protein level: Swiss-Prot protein existence level 1. Resistance to kanamycin, neomycin, paromomycin, ribostamycin, butirosin and gentamicin B. From Klebsiella pneumoniae.
   4038..4196    +  CDS            ble (fragment): BLE_KLEPN - Experimental evidence at protein level: Swiss-Prot protein existence level 1. Binding protein with a strong affinity to the bleomycin family of antibiotics. Binds to CL990; an antimitotic-antibiotic compound. From Klebsiella pneumoniae.
   4191..4312    +  polyA_signal   SV40 poly(A) signal: SV40 polyadenylation signal
   4385..4401    -  protein_bind   lac operator: The lac repressor binds to the lac operator to inhibit transcription in E. coli. This inhibition can be relieved by adding lactose or isopropyl-β-D-thiogalactopyranoside (IPTG). lac repressor encoded by lacI
   4409..4439    -  promoter       lac promoter: promoter for the E. coli lac operon
   4454..4475    -  protein_bind   CAP binding site: CAP binding activates transcription in the presence of cAMP. E. coli catabolite activator protein
   4488..4580    -  CDS            lacI (fragment): lac repressor; lacI; The lac repressor binds to the lac operator to inhibit transcription in E. coli. This inhibition can be relieved by adding lactose or isopropyl-β-D-thiogalactopyranoside (IPTG).
   4763..5351    -  rep_origin     ori: high-copy-number ColE1/pMB1/pBR322/pUC origin of replication
   5522..6382    -  CDS            AmpR: β-lactamase; bla; confers resistance to ampicillin, carbenicillin, and related antibiotics
   6383..6487    -  promoter       AmpR promoter: bla
>Addgene plasmid #203296 | A*24:03:01 | addgene full sequence | sequence record 399852 | Addgene NGS Result
GACGGATCGGGAGATCTCCCGATCCCCTATGGTGCACTCTCAGTACAATCTGCTCTGATGCCGCATAGTT
AAGCCAGTATCTGCTCCCTGCTTGTGTGTTGGAGGTCGCTGAGTAGTGCGCGAGCAAAATTTAAGCTACA
ACAAGGCAAGGCTTGACCGACAATTGCATGAAGAATCTGCTTAGGGTTAGGCGTTTTGCGCTGCTTCGCG
ATGTACGGGCCAGATATACGCGTTGACATTGATTATTGACTAGTTATTAATAGTAATCAATTACGGGGTC
ATTAGTTCATAGCCCATATATGGAGTTCCGCGTTACATAACTTACGGTAAATGGCCCGCCTGGCTGACCG
CCCAACGACCCCCGCCCATTGACGTCAATAATGACGTATGTTCCCATAGTAACGCCAATAGGGACTTTCC
ATTGACGTCAATGGGTGGAGTATTTACGGTAAACTGCCCACTTGGCAGTACATCAAGTGTATCATATGCC
AAGTACGCCCCCTATTGACGTCAATGACGGTAAATGGCCCGCCTGGCATTATGCCCAGTACATGACCTTA
TGGGACTTTCCTACTTGGCAGTACATCTACGTATTAGTCATCGCTATTACCATGGTGATGCGGTTTTGGC
AGTACATCAATGGGCGTGGATAGCGGTTTGACTCACGGGGATTTCCAAGTCTCCACCCCATTGACGTCAA
TGGGAGTTTGTTTTGGCACCAAAATCAACGGGACTTTCCAAAATGTCGTAACAACTCCGCCCCATTGACG
CAAATGGGCGGTAGGCGTGTACGGTGGGAGGTCTATATAAGCAGAGCTCTCTGGCTAACTAGAGAACCCA
CTGCTTACTGGCTTATCGAAATTAATACGACTCACTATAGGGAGACCCAAGCTGGCTAGCGTTTAAACTT
AAGCTTGGTACCGAGCTCGGATCCGCCACCATGGCCGTCATGGCGCCCCGAACCCTCGTCCTGCTACTCT
CGGGGGCCCTGGCCCTGACCCAGACCTGGGCAGGCTCCCACTCCATGAGGTATTTCTCCACATCCGTGTC
CCGGCCCGGCCGCGGGGAGCCCCGCTTCATCGCCGTGGGCTACGTGGACGACACGCAGTTCGTGCGGTTC
GACAGCGACGCCGCGAGCCAGAGGATGGAGCCGCGGGCGCCGTGGATAGAGCAGGAGGGGCCGGAGTATT
GGGACGAGGAGACAGGGAAAGTGAAGGCCCACTCACAGACTGACCGAGAGAACCTGCGGATCGCGCTCCG
CTACTACAACCAGAGCGAGGCCGGTTCTCACACCCTCCAGATGATGTTTGGCTGCGACGTGGGGTCGGAC
GGGCGCTTCCTCCGCGGGTACCACCAGTACGCCTACGACGGCAAGGATTACATCGCCCTGAAAGAGGACC
TGCGCTCTTGGACCGCGGCGGACATGGCGGCTCAGATCACCAAGCGCAAGTGGGAGGCGGCCCATGTGGC
GGAGCAGCAGAGAGCCTACCTGGAGGGCACGTGCGTGGAGTGGCTCCGCAGATACCTGGAGAACGGGAAG
GAGACGCTGCAGCGCACGGACCCCCCCAAGACACATATGACCCACCACCCCATCTCTGACCATGAGGCCA
CTCTGAGATGCTGGGCCCTGGGCTTCTACCCTGCGGAGATCACACTGACCTGGCAGCGGGATGGGGAGGA
CCAGACCCAGGACACGGAGCTTGTGGAGACCAGGCCTGCAGGGGATGGAACCTTCCAGAAGTGGGCAGCT
GTGGTGGTACCTTCTGGAGAGGAGCAGAGATACACCTGCCATGTGCAGCATGAGGGTCTGCCCAAGCCCC
TCACCCTGAGATGGGAGCCATCTTCCCAGCCCACCGTCCCCATCGTGGGCATCATTGCTGGCCTGGTTCT
CCTTGGAGCTGTGATCACTGGAGCTGTGGTCGCTGCTGTGATGTGGAGGAGGAACAGCTCAGATAGAAAA
GGAGGGAGCTACTCTCAGGCTGCAAGCAGTGACAGTGCCCAGGGCTCTGATGTGTCTCTCACAGCTTGTA
AAGTGTGAGAATTCTGCAGATATCCAGCACAGTGGCGGCCGCTCGAGTCTAGAGGGCCCGTTTAAACCCG
CTGATCAGCCTCGACTGTGCCTTCTAGTTGCCAGCCATCTGTTGTTTGCCCCTCCCCCGTGCCTTCCTTG
ACCCTGGAAGGTGCCACTCCCACTGTCCTTTCCTAATAAAATGAGGAAATTGCATCGCATTGTCTGAGTA
GGTGTCATTCTATTCTGGGGGGTGGGGTGGGGCAGGACAGCAAGGGGGAGGATTGGGAAGACAATAGCAG
GCATGCTGGGGATGCGGTGGGCTCTATGGCTTCTGAGGCGGAAAGAACCAGCTGGGGCTCTAGGGGGTAT
CCCC
[124 nt withheld, positions 2385-2508]
C
[91 nt withheld, positions 2510-2600]
A
[49 nt withheld, positions 2602-2650]
CCTTTGACGTTGGAGTCCACGTTCTTT
[37 nt withheld, positions 2678-2714]
ACCCTATCTCGGTCTATTCTTTTGATTTATAAGGGATTTTGCCGATTTCGGCCTATTGGTTAAAAAATGA
GCTGATTTAACAAAAATTTAACGCGAATTAATTCTGTGGAATGTGTGTCAGTTAGGGTGTGGAAAGTCCC
CAGGCTCCCCAGCAGGCAGAAGTATGCAAAGCATGCATCTCAATTAGTCAGCAACCAGGTGTGGAAAGTC
CCCAGGCTCCCCAGCAGGCAGAAGTATGCAAAGCATGCATCTCAATTAGTCAGCAACCATAGTCCCGCCC
CTAACTCCGCCCATCCCGCCCCTAACTCCGCCCAGTTCCGCCCATTCTCCGCCCCATGGCTGACTAATTT
TTTTTATTTATGCAGAGGCCGAGGCCGCCTCTGCCTCTGAGCTATTCCAGAAGTAGTGAGGAGGCTTTTT
TGGAGGCCTAGGCTTTTGCAAAAAGCTCCCGGGAGCTTGTATATCCATTTTCGGATCTGATCAAGAGACA
GGATGAGGATCGTTTCGCATGATTGAACAAGATGGATTGCACGCAGGTTCTCCGGCCGCTTGGGTGGAGA
GGCTATTCGGCTATGACTGGGCACAACAGACAATCGGCTGCTCTGATGCCGCCGTGTTCCGGCTGTCAGC
GCAGGGGCGCCCGGTTCTTTTTGTCAAGACCGACCTGTCCGGTGCCCTGAATGAACTGCAGGACGAGGCA
GCGCGGCTATCGTGGCTGGCCACGACGGGCGTTCCTTGCGCAGCTGTGCTCGACGTTGTCACTGAAGCGG
GAAGGGACTGGCTGCTATTGGGCGAAGTGCCGGGGCAGGATCTCCTGTCATCTCACCTTGCTCCTGCCGA
GAAAGTATCCATCATGGCTGATGCAATGCGGCGGCTGCATACGCTTGATCCGGCTACCTGCCCATTCGAC
CACCAAGCGAAACATCGCATCGAGCGAGCACGTACTCGGATGGAAGCCGGTCTTGTCGATCAGGATGATC
TGGACGAAGAGCATCAGGGGCTCGCGCCAGCCGAACTGTTCGCCAGGCTCAAGGCGCGCATGCCCGACGG
CGAGGATCTCGTCGTGACCCATGGCGATGCCTGCTTGCCGAATATCATGGTGGAAAATGGCCGCTTTTCT
GGATTCATCGACTGTGGCCGGCTGGGTGTGGCGGACCGCTATCAGGACATAGCGTTGGCTACCCGTGATA
TTGCTGAAGAGCTTGGCGGCGAATGGGCTGACCGCTTCCTCGTGCTTTACGGTATCGCCGCTCCCGATTC
GCAGCGCATCGCCTTCTATCGCCTTCTTGACGAGTTCTTCTGAGCGGGACTCTGGGGTTCGAAATGACCG
ACCAAGCGACGCCCAACCTGCCATCACGAGATTTCGATTCCACCGCCGCCTTCTATGAAAGGTTGGGCTT
CGGAATCGTTTTCCGGGACGCCGGCTGGATGATCCTCCAGCGCGGGGATCTCATGCTGGAGTTCTTCGCC
CACCCCAACTTGTTTATTGCAGCTTATAATGGTTACAAATAAAGCAATAGCATCACAAATTTCACAAATA
AAGCATTTTTTTCACTGCATTCTAGTTGTGGTTTGTCCAAACTCATCAATGTATCTTATCATGTCTGTAT
ACCGTCGACCTCTAGCTAGAGCTTGGCGTAATCATGGTCATAGCTGTTTCCTGTGTGAAATTGTTATCCG
CTCACAATTCCACACAACATACGAGCCGGAAGCATAAAGTGTAAAGCCTGGGGTGCCTAATGAGTGAGCT
AACTCACATTAATTGCGTTGCGCTCACTGCCCGCTTTCCAGTCGGGAAACCTGTCGTGCCAGCTGCATTA
ATGAATCGGCCAACGCGCGGGGAGAGGCGGTTTGCGTATTGGGCGCTCTTCCGCTTCCTCGCTCACTGAC
TCGCTGCGCTCGGTCGTTCGGCTGCGGCGAGCGGTATCAGCTCACTCAAAGGCGGTAATACGGTTATCCA
CAGAATCAGGGGATAACGCAGGAAAGAACATGTGAGCAAAAGGCCAGCAAAAGGCCAGGAACCGTAAAAA
GGCCGCGTTGCTGGCGTTTTTCCATAGGCTCCGCCCCCCTGACGAGCATCACAAAAATCGACGCTCAAGT
CAGAGGTGGCGAAACCCGACAGGACTATAAAGATACCAGGCGTTTCCCCCTGGAAGCTCCCTCGTGCGCT
CTCCTGTTCCGACCCTGCCGCTTACCGGATACCTGTCCGCCTTTCTCCCTTCGGGAAGCGTGGCGCTTTC
TCATAGCTCACGCTGTAGGTATCTCAGTTCGGTGTAGGTCGTTCGCTCCAAGCTGGGCTGTGTGCACGAA
CCCCCCGTTCAGCCCGACCGCTGCGCCTTATCCGGTAACTATCGTCTTGAGTCCAACCCGGTAAGACACG
ACTTATCGCCACTGGCAGCAGCCACTGGTAACAGGATTAGCAGAGCGAGGTATGTAGGCGGTGCTACAGA
GTTCTTGAAGTGGTGGCCTAACTACGGCTACACTAGAAGAACAGTATTTGGTATCTGCGCTCTGCTGAAG
CCAGTTACCTTCGGAAAAAGAGTTGGTAGCTCTTGATCCGGCAAACAAACCACCGCTGGTAGCGGTGGTT
TTTTTGTTTGCAAGCAGCAGATTACGCGCAGAAAAAAAGGATCTCAAGAAGATCCTTTGATCTTTTCTAC
GGGGTCTGACGCTCAGTGGAACGAAAACTCACGTTAAGGGATTTTGGTCATGAGATTATCAAAAAGGATC
TTCACCTAGATCCTTTTAAATTAAAAATGAAGTTTTAAATCAATCTAAAGTATATATGAGTAAACTTGGT
CTGACAGTTACCAATGCTTAATCAGTGAGGCACCTATCTCAGCGATCTGTCTATTTCGTTCATCCATAGT
TGCCTGACTCCCCGTCGTGTAGATAACTACGATACGGGAGGGCTTACCATCTGGCCCCAGTGCTGCAATG
ATACCGCGAGACCCACGCTCACCGGCTCCAGATTTATCAGCAATAAACCAGCCAGCCGGAAGGGCCGAGC
GCAGAAGTGGTCCTGCAACTTTATCCGCCTCCATCCAGTCTATTAATTGTTGCCGGGAAGCTAGAGTAAG
TAGTTCGCCAGTTAATAGTTTGCGCAACGTTGTTGCCATTGCTACAGGCATCGTGGTGTCACGCTCGTCG
TTTGGTATGGCTTCATTCAGCTCCGGTTCCCAACGATCAAGGCGAGTTACATGATCCCCCATGTTGTGCA
AAAAAGCGGTTAGCTCCTTCGGTCCTCCGATCGTTGTCAGAAGTAAGTTGGCCGCAGTGTTATCACTCAT
GGTTATGGCAGCACTGCATAATTCTCTTACTGTCATGCCATCCGTAAGATGCTTTTCTGTGACTGGTGAG
TACTCAACCAAGTCATTCTGAGAATAGTGTATGCGGCGACCGAGTTGCTCTTGCCCGGCGTCAATACGGG
ATAATACCGCGCCACATAGCAGAACTTTAAAAGTGCTCATCATTGGAAAACGTTCTTCGGGGCGAAAACT
CTCAAGGATCTTACCGCTGTTGAGATCCAGTTCGATGTAACCCACTCGTGCACCCAACTGATCTTCAGCA
TCTTTTACTTTCACCAGCGTTTCTGGGTGAGCAAAAACAGGAAGGCAAAATGCCGCAAAAAAGGGAATAA
GGGCGACACGGAAATGTTGAATACTCATACTCTTCCTTTTTCAATATTATTGAAGCATTTATCAGGGTTA
TTGTCTCATGAGCGGATACATATTTGAATGTATTTAGAAAAATAAACAAATAGGGGTTCCGCGCACATTT
CCCCGAAAAGTGCCACCTGACGTC
