>Addgene plasmid #203296 | A*24:03:01 | depositor partial sequence | sequence record 394222 | HLA:HLA00053 A*24:03:01:01 1098 bp (K65)
ATGGCCGTCATGGCGCCCCGAACCCTCGTCCTGCTACTCTCGGGGGCCCTGGCCCTGACCCAGACCTGGG
CAGGCTCCCACTCCATGAGGTATTTCTCCACATCCGTGTCCCGGCCCGGCCGCGGGGAGCCCCGCTTCAT
CGCCGTGGGCTACGTGGACGACACGCAGTTCGTGCGGTTCGACAGCGACGCCGCGAGCCAGAGGATGGAG
CCGCGGGCGCCGTGGATAGAGCAGGAGGGGCCGGAGTATTGGGACGAGGAGACAGGGAAAGTGAAGGCCC
ACTCACAGACTGACCGAGAGAACCTGCGGATCGCGCTCCGCTACTACAACCAGAGCGAGGCCGGTTCTCA
CACCCTCCAGATGATGTTTGGCTGCGACGTGGGGTCGGACGGGCGCTTCCTCCGCGGGTACCACCAGTAC
GCCTACGACGGCAAGGATTACATCGCCCTGAAAGAGGACCTGCGCTCTTGGACCGCGGCGGACATGGCGG
CTCAGATCACCAAGCGCAAGTGGGAGGCGGCCCATGTGGCGGAGCAGCAGAGAGCCTACCTGGAGGGCAC
GTGCGTGGAGTGGCTCCGCAGATACCTGGAGAACGGGAAGGAGACGCTGCAGCGCACGGACCCCCCCAAG
ACACATATGACCCACCACCCCATCTCTGACCATGAGGCCACTCTGAGATGCTGGGCCCTGGGCTTCTACC
CTGCGGAGATCACACTGACCTGGCAGCGGGATGGGGAGGACCAGACCCAGGACACGGAGCTTGTGGAGAC
CAGGCCTGCAGGGGATGGAACCTTCCAGAAGTGGGCAGCTGTGGTGGTACCTTCTGGAGAGGAGCAGAGA
TACACCTGCCATGTGCAGCATGAGGGTCTGCCCAAGCCCCTCACCCTGAGATGGGAGCCATCTTCCCAGC
CCACCGTCCCCATCGTGGGCATCATTGCTGGCCTGGTTCTCCTTGGAGCTGTGATCACTGGAGCTGTGGT
CGCTGCTGTGATGTGGAGGAGGAACAGCTCAGATAGAAAAGGAGGGAGCTACTCTCAGGCTGCAAGCAGT
GACAGTGCCCAGGGCTCTGATGTGTCTCTCACAGCTTGTAAAGTGTGA
